>Addgene plasmid #140191 | pKM493 | addgene full sequence | sequence record 418043 | Addgene NGS Result
ACTGAGCCTTTCGTTTTATTTGATGCCTGGCAGTCGATCGAGAGGTGACCACAACGACGCGCCCGCTTTG
ATCGGGGACGTCTGCGGCCGACCATTTACGGGTCTTGTTGTCGTTGGCGGTCATGGGCCGAACATACTCA
CCCGGATCGGAGGGCCGAGGACAAGGTCGAACGAGGGGCATGACCCGGTGCGGGGCTTCTTGCACTCGGC
ATAGGCGAGTGCTAAGAATAACGTTGGCACTCGCGACCGGTGAGTGCTAGGTCGGGACGGTGAGGCCAGG
CCCGTCGTCGCAGCGAGTGGCAGCGAGGACAACTTGAGCCGTCCGTCGCGGGCACTGCGCCCGGCCAGCG
TAAGTAGCGGGGTTGCCGTCACCCGGTGACCCCCGTTTCATCCCCGATCCGGAGGAATCACTTCGCAATG
GCCAAGACAATTGCGGATCCATCGATAGAAAGGAGGAAGGAAAGCTTGGCTTGTCGACGACGGCGGTCTC
CGTCGTCAGGATCATCTCGAGCGGAGAACCTGTACTTCCAGGACTACAAGGACGACGACGACAAGGGCGG
CGGCGGCATGGTGTCGAAGGGCGAGGAGCTGTTCACCGGCGTCGTGCCCATCCTGGTCGAGCTGGACGGC
GACGTGAACGGCCACAAGTTCAGCGTCTCGGGCGAGGGCGAGGGCGACGCGACCTACGGCAAGCTGACCC
TGAAGTTCATCTGCACCACCGGCAAGCTGCCGGTCCCCTGGCCGACCCTGGTGACCACCCTGACCTACGG
CGTGCAGTGTTTCTCGCGGTACCCCGACCACATGAAGCAGCACGACTTCTTCAAGAGCGCGATGCCGGAG
GGCTACGTCCAGGAGCGCACCATCTTCTTCAAGGACGACGGCAACTACAAGACCCGGGCCGAGGTCAAGT
TCGAGGGCGACACCCTGGTGAACCGCATCGAGCTGAAGGGCATCGACTTCAAGGAAGACGGCAACATCCT
GGGCCACAAGCTGGAGTACAACTACAACTCGCACAACGTCTACATCATGGCGGACAAGCAGAAGAACGGC
ATCAAGGTGAACTTCAAGATCCGCCACAACATCGAGGACGGCAGCGTCCAGCTGGCCGACCACTACCAGC
AGAACACCCCCATCGGCGACGGCCCCGTCCTGCTGCCGGACAACCACTACCTGAGCACCCAGTCGGCGCT
GAGCAAGGACCCGAACGAGAAGCGGGACCACATGGTCCTGCTGGAGTTCGTGACCGCCGCGGGCATCACC
CTGGGCATGGACGAGCTGTACAAGTAGTGAGCGGCCGCTAGCAGAAGGCCATCCTGACGGATGGCCTTTT
CTTAAGTCGCGTTGCGCTCGGTCGTTCGGCTGCGGCGAGCGGTATCAGCTCACTCAAAGGCGGTAATACG
GTTATCCACAGAATCAGGGGATAACGCAGGAAAGAACATGTGAGCAAAAGGCCAGCAAAAGGCCAGGAAC
CGTAAAAAGGCCGCGTTGCTGGCGTTTTTCCATAGGCTCCGCCCCCCTGACGAGCATCACAAAAATCGAC
GCTCAAGTCAGAGGTGGCGAAACCCGACAGGACTATAAAGATACCAGGCGTTTCCCCCTGGAAGCTCCCT
CGTGCGCTCTCCTGTTCCGACCCTGCCGCTTACCGGATACCTGTCCGCCTTTCTCCCCTCGGGAAGCGTG
GCGCTTTCTCATAGCTCACGCTGTAGGTATCTCAGTTCGGTGTAGGTCGTTCGCTCCAAGCTGGGCTGTG
TGCACGAACCCCCCGTTCAGCCCGACCGCTGCGCCTTATCCGGTAACTATCGTCTTGAGTCCAACCCGGT
AAGACACGACTTATCGCCACTGGCAGCAGCCACTGGTAACAGGATTAGCAGAGCGAGGTATGTAGGCGGT
GCTACAGAGTTCTTGAAGTGGTGGCCTAACTACGGCTACACTAGAAGGACAGTATTTGGTATCTGCGCTC
TGCTGAAGCCAGTTACCTTCGGAAAAAGAGTTGGTAGCTCTTGATCCGGCAAACAAACCACCGCTGGTAG
CGGTGGTTTTTTTGTTTGCAAGCAGCAGATTACGCGCAGAAAAAAAGGATCTCAAGAAGATCCTTTGATC
TTTTCTACGGGGTCTGACGCTCATGGAACTAGAGCATGAGATTATCAAAAAGGATCTTCACCTAGATCCT
TTTAAATTAAAAATCGGCACGTAAGAGGTTCCAACTTTCACCATAATGAAATAAGATCACTACCGGGCGT
ATTTTTTGAGTTATCGAGATTTTCAGGAGCTAAGGAAGCTAAAATGGAGAAAAAAATCACTGGATATACC
ACCGTTGATATATCCCAATGGCATCGTAAAGAACATTTTGAGGCATTTCAGTCAGTTGCTCAATGTACCT
ATAACCAGACCGTTCAGCTGGATATTACGGCCTTTTTAAAGACCGTAAAGAAAAATAAGCACAAGTTTTA
TCCGGCCTTTATTCACATTCTTGCCCGCCTGATGAATGCTCATCCGGAATTCCGTATGGCAATGAAAGAC
GGTGAGCTGGTGATATGGGATAGTGTTCACCCTTGTTACACCGTTTTCCATGAGCAAACTGAAACGTTTT
CATCGCTCTGGAGTGAATACCACGACGATTTCCGGCAGTTTCTACACATATATTCGCAAGATGTGGCGTG
TTACGGTGAAAACCTGGCCTATTTCCCTAAAGGGTTTATTGAGAATATGTTTTTCGTCTCAGCCAATCCC
TGGGTGAGTTTCACCAGTTTTGATTTAAACGTGGCCAATATGGACAACTTCTTCGCCCCCGTTTTCACCA
TGGGCAAATATTATACGCAAGGCGACAAGGTGCTGATGCCGCTGGCGATTCAGGTTCATCATGCCGTTTG
TGATGGCTTCCATGTCGGCAGAATGCTTAATGAATTACAACAGTACTGCGATGAGTGGCTGGCGGAAACG
GCAATGCTGAAGTTTTAAATCAATCTAAAGTATATATGAGTAAACTTGGTCTGACAGTTACCAATGCTTA
ATCAGTGAGGCACCTATCTCAGCGATCTGTCTATTTCGTTCATCCATAGTTGCCTGACTCCCCGACGTGG
CCGACCAGCCCGTCATCGTCAACGCCTGATCCGCGGTGCGGACAGGCCGTGTCGCGACCGGCCGTGCGGA
ATTAAGCCGGCCCGTACCCTGTGAATAGAGGTCCGCTGTGACACAAGAATCCCTGTTACTTCTCGACCGT
ATTGATTCGGATGATTCCTACGCGAGCCTGCGGAACGACCAGGAATTCTGGGAGCCGCTGGCCCGCCGAG
CCCTGGAGGAGCTCGGGCTGCCGGTGCCGCCGGTGCTGCGGGTGCCCGGCGAGAGCACCAACCCCGTACT
GGTCGGCGAGCCCGGCCCGGTGATCAAGCTGTTCGGCGAGCACTGGTGCGGTCCGGAGAGCCTCGCGTCG
GAGTCGGAGGCGTACGCGGTCCTGGCGGACGCCCCGGTGCCGGTGCCCCGCCTCCTCGGCCGCGGCGAGC
TGCGGCCCGGCACCGGAGCCTGGCCGTGGCCCTACCTGGTGATGAGCCGGATGACCGGCACCACCTGGCG
GTCCGCGATGGACGGCACGACCGACCGGAACGCGCTGCTCGCCCTGGCCCGCGAACTCGGCCGGGTGCTC
GGCCGGCTGCACAGGGTGCCGCTGACCGGGAACACCGTGCTCACCCCCCATTCCGAGGTCTTCCCGGAAC
TGCTGCGGGAACGCCGCGCGGCGACCGTCGAGGACCACCGCGGGTGGGGCTACCTCTCGCCCCGGCTGCT
GGACCGCCTGGAGGACTGGCTGCCGGACGTGGACACGCTGCTGGCCGGCCGCGAACCCCGGTTCGTCCAC
GGCGACCTGCACGGGACCAACATCTTCGTGGACCTGGCCGCGACCGAGGTCACCGGGATCGTCGACTTCA
CCGACGTCTATGCGGGAGACTCCCGCTACAGCCTGGTGCAACTGCATCTCAACGCCTTCCGGGGCGACCG
CGAGATCCTGGCCGCGCTGCTCGACGGGGCGCAGTGGAAGCGGACCGAGGACTTCGCCCGCGAACTGCTC
GCCTTCACCTTCCTGCACGACTTCGAGGTGTTCGAGGAGACCCCGCTGGATCTCTCCGGCTTCACCGATC
CGGAGGAACTGGCGCAGTTCCTCTGGGGGCCGCCGGACACCGCCCCCGGCGCCTGACGCCCCCTCTAGCT
GATCACCGCGGCCATGATGGCATAAAACGAAAGGCCCAGTCTTTCG
Features (pLannotate 1.2.2; 9 found; start..end, strand, type, name):
    535..555     +  CDS            FLAG (fragment): FLAG® epitope tag, followed by an enterokinase cleavage site
    568..1284    +  CDS            EGFP: EGFP is a basic (constitutively fluorescent) green fluorescent protein published in 1996, derived from Aequorea victoria. It is reported to be a rapidly-maturing weak dimer with moderate acid sensitivity.
   1303..1330    +  terminator     rrnB T2 terminator: transcription terminator T2 from the E. coli rrnB gene
   1497..2085    -  rep_origin     ori: high-copy-number ColE1/pMB1/pBR322/pUC origin of replication
   2183..2283    +  promoter       cat promoter: promoter of the E. coli cat gene encoding chloramphenicol acetyltransferase
   2284..2929    +  CDS            CmR (fragment): chloramphenicol acetyltransferase; cat; confers resistance to chloramphenicol
   2999..3079    -  CDS            bla(M) (fragment): β-lactamase lacking the signal sequence; bla(M); allows cytosolic expression of β-lactamase
   3191..4183    +  CDS            hyg: KHYB_STRHY - Experimental evidence at protein level: Swiss-Prot protein existence level 1. The aminoglycoside phosphotransferases achieve inactivation of their antibiotic substrates by phosphorylation. From Streptomyces hygroscopicus.
   4222..22      -  terminator     rrnB T1 terminator (across the origin): transcription terminator T1 from the E. coli rrnB gene
