[The description below was written by a language model from this plasmid's Addgene catalogue record and pLannotate feature annotations shown in this document.]
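Description:
pKM493 is an ORBIT integrating ("payload") plasmid built on the pKM488 backbone. It is used to fuse a cleavable Flag-EGFP tag to the C-terminus of chromosomal genes in mycobacteria. In the ORBIT approach, a targeting oligonucleotide is recombined into the chromosome to place a phage attachment site at the chosen locus. A non-replicating plasmid such as this one then integrates there by site-specific recombination, putting its tag in frame with the end of the target gene. The feature table does not annotate an attachment site or a mycobacterial origin, so those elements cannot be located from the record.

The plasmid is about 4.2 kb and is propagated in E. coli through a ColE1/pMB1-type origin. The annotation calls this origin high copy, whereas the catalogue lists the plasmid as low copy. Selection in E. coli uses a chloramphenicol acetyltransferase gene under its own cat promoter. A hygromycin phosphotransferase gene from Streptomyces hygroscopicus provides the marker for selecting integrants. A short β-lactamase fragment is also detected and is probably a nonfunctional remnant of cloning.

The payload is a synthetic insert of roughly 0.8 kb cloned between XhoI and NotI. It encodes a TEV protease cleavage site, a Flag epitope, a four-glycine linker and EGFP, so the fluorescent reporter can be removed from the tagged protein by TEV digestion. The Flag and EGFP coding regions are annotated, while the TEV site and linker are not. An rrnB T2 terminator follows EGFP, and an rrnB T1 terminator spans the sequence origin. The catalogue lists PGroEL as the promoter, but it is not annotated and the record does not say what it drives. Tagged fusions would be expected to depend on the native promoter of the target gene.
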