Addgene plasmid #140191: pKM493
Purpose: ORBIT integrating plasmid for C-terminal tagging with cleavable EGFP.
Depositing lab: Kenan Murphy. Depositing organization: University of Massachusetts, Worcester. Publication: ORBIT: a New Paradigm for Genetic Engineering of Mycobacterial Chromosomes. Murphy KC, Nelson SJ, Nambi S, Papavinasasundaram K, Baer CE, Sassetti CM. MBio. 2018 Dec 11;9(6). pii: mBio.01467-18. doi: 10.1128/mBio.01467-18. PubMed 30538179.
Backbone
  Vector backbone: pKM488
  Backbone manufacturer: Kenan Murphy
  Backbone size w/o insert (bp): 3486
  Total vector size (bp): 4247
  Modifications to backbone: Insertion of TEV-Flag-Gly4-eGFP
  Vector type: Bacterial Expression
  Selectable markers: Hygromycin
Growth in bacteria
  Bacterial resistance: Chloramphenicol, 10 μg/mL
  Growth temperature: 37°C
  Growth strain: DH5alpha
  Copy number: Low Copy
Gene/Insert
  Gene/Insert name: TEV-Flag-Gly4-eGFP
  Species: Synthetic
  Insert size (bp): 793
  Promoter: PGroEL
  Tag / fusion protein: Flag + eGFP
  Cloning method: Restriction Enzyme; 5′ cloning site XhoI (not destroyed); 3′ cloning site NotI (not destroyed)
  Sequencing primers: 5′ GAGGAACTGGCGCAGTTCCTCTGG; 3′ CCTGGTATCTTTATAGTCCTGTCG
Terms and licenses: Academic/Nonprofit Terms; Industry Terms: Not Available to Industry
Depositor comments: pKM493 is an ORBIT integrating vector used to tag C-terminus of chromosomal genes with Flag-GFP.
How to cite: pKM493 was a gift from Kenan Murphy (Addgene plasmid # 140191 ; http://n2t.net/addgene:140191 ; RRID:Addgene_140191)
